>Addgene plasmid #135278 | pHAGE-CMV-Flag-TLK2_IDG-K | depositor full sequence | sequence record 260384 | Full Sequence
TAGTTGGAAGGGCTAATTCACTCCCAAAGAAGACAAGATATCCTTGATCTGTGGATCTACCACACACAAG
GCTACTTCCCTGATTAGCAGAACTACACACCAGGGCCAGGGGTCAGATATCCACTGACCTTTGGATGGTG
CTACAAGCTAGTACCAGTTGAGCCAGATAAGGTAGAAGAGGCCAATAAAGGAGAGAACACCAGCTTGTTA
CACCCTGTGAGCCTGCATGGGATGGATGACCCGGAGAGAGAAGTGTTAGAGTGGAGGTTTGACAGCCGCC
TAGCATTTCATCACGTGGCCCGAGAGCTGCATCCGGAGTACTTCAAGAACTGCTGATATCGAGCTTGCTA
CAAGGGACTTTCCGCTGGGGACTTTCCAGGGAGGCGTGGCCTGGGCGGGACTGGGGAGTGGCGAGCCCTC
AGATCCTGCATATAAGCAGCTGCTTTTTGCCTGTACTGGGTCTCTCTGGTTAGACCAGATCTGAGCCTGG
GAGCTCTCTGGCTAACTAGGGAACCCACTGCTTAAGCCTCAATAAAGCTTGCCTTGAGTGCTTCAAGTAG
TGTGTGCCCGTCTGTTGTGTGACTCTGGTAACTAGAGATCCCTCAGACCCTTTTAGTCAGTGTGGAAAAT
CTCTAGCAGTGGCGCCCGAACAGGGACTTGAAAGCGAAAGGGAAACCAGAGGAGCTCTCTCGACGCAGGA
CTCGGCTTGCTGAAGCGCGCACGGCAAGAGGCGAGGGGCGGCGACTGGTGAGTACGCCAAAAATTTTGAC
TAGCGGAGGCTAGAAGGAGAGAGATGGGTGCGAGAGCGTCAGTATTAAGCGGGGGAGAATTAGATCGCGA
TGGGAAAAAATTCGGTTAAGGCCAGGGGGAAAGAAAAAATATAAATTAAAACATATAGTATGGGCAAGCA
GGGAGCTAGAACGATTCGCAGTTAATCCTGGCCTGTTAGAAACATCAGAAGGCTGTAGACAAATACTGGG
ACAGCTACAACCATCCCTTCAGACAGGATCAGAAGAACTTAGATCATTATATAATACAGTAGCAACCCTC
TATTGTGTGCATCAAAGGATAGAGATAAAAGACACCAAGGAAGCTTTAGACAAGATAGAGGAAGAGCAAA
ACAAAAGTAAGACCACCGCACAGCAAGCGGCCGGCCGCTGATCTTCAGACCTGGAGGAGGAGATATGAGG
GACAATTGGAGAAGTGAATTATATAAATATAAAGTAGTAAAAATTGAACCATTAGGAGTAGCACCCACCA
AGGCAAAGAGAAGAGTGGTGCAGAGAGAAAAAAGAGCAGTGGGAATAGGAGCTTTGTTCCTTGGGTTCTT
GGGAGCAGCAGGAAGCACTATGGGCGCAGCGTCAATGACGCTGACGGTACAGGCCAGACAATTATTGTCT
GGTATAGTGCAGCAGCAGAACAATTTGCTGAGGGCTATTGAGGCGCAACAGCATCTGTTGCAACTCACAG
TCTGGGGCATCAAGCAGCTCCAGGCAAGAATCCTGGCTGTGGAAAGATACCTAAAGGATCAACAGCTCCT
GGGGATTTGGGGTTGCTCTGGAAAACTCATTTGCACCACTGCTGTGCCTTGGAATGCTAGTTGGAGTAAT
AAATCTCTGGAACAGATTTGGAATCACACGACCTGGATGGAGTGGGACAGAGAAATTAACAATTACACAA
GCTTAATACACTCCTTAATTGAAGAATCGCAAAACCAGCAAGAAAAGAATGAACAAGAATTATTGGAATT
AGATAAATGGGCAAGTTTGTGGAATTGGTTTAACATAACAAATTGGCTGTGGTATATAAAATTATTCATA
ATGATAGTAGGAGGCTTGGTAGGTTTAAGAATAGTTTTTGCTGTACTTTCTATAGTGAATAGAGTTAGGC
AGGGATATTCACCATTATCGTTTCAGACCCACCTCCCAACCCCGAGGGGACCCGACAGGCCCGAAGGAAT
AGAAGAAGAAGGTGGAGAGAGAGACAGAGACAGATCCATTCGATTAGTGAACGGATCTCGACGGTATCGC
CGAATTCACAAATGGCAGTATTCATCCACAATTTTAAAAGAAAAGGGGGGATTGGGGGGTACAGTGCAGG
GGAAAGAATAGTAGACATAATAGCAACAGACATACAAACTAAAGAATTACAAAAACAAATTACAAAAATT
CAAAATTTTCGGGTTTATTACAGGGACAGCAGAGATCCAGTTTGGACTAGTGGAGTTCCGCGTTACATAA
CTTACGGTAAATGGCCCGCCTGGCTGACCGCCCAACGACCCCCGCCCATTGACGTCAATAATGACGTATG
TTCCCATAGTAACGCCAATAGGGACTTTCCATTGACGTCAATGGGTGGAGTATTTACGGTAAACTGCCCA
CTTGGCAGTACATCAAGTGTATCATATGCCAAGTACGCCCCCTATTGACGTCAATGACGGTAAATGGCCC
GCCTGGCATTATGCCCAGTACATGACCTTATGGGACTTTCCTACTTGGCAGTACATCTACGTATTAGTCA
TCGCTATTACCATGGTGATGCGGTTTTGGCAGTACATCAATGGGCGTGGATAGCGGTTTGACTCACGGGG
ATTTCCAAGTCTCCACCCCATTGACGTCAATGGGAGTTTGTTTTGGCACCAAAATCAACGGGACTTTCCA
AAATGTCGTAACAACTCCGCCCCATTGACGCAAATGGGCGGTAGGCGTGTACGGTGGGAGGTCTATATAA
GCAGAGCTCGTTTAGTGAACCGTCAGATCGCCTGGAGACGCCATCCACGCTGTTTTGACCTCCATAGAAG
ACACCGGCGGCCGTACCGGTCAGCTCGAGGCCACCATGGACTACAAGGACGACGACGACAAGGGCGGATC
AACAAGTTTGTACAAAAAAGTTGGCATGGAAGAATTGCATAGCCTGGACCCACGACGGCAGGAATTATTG
GAGGCCAGGTTTACTGGAGTAGGTGTTAGTAAGGGACCACTTAATAGTGAGTCTTCCAACCAGAGCTTGT
GCAGCGTCGGATCCTTGAGTGATAAAGAAGTAGAGACTCCCGAGAAAAAGCAGAATGACCAGCGAAATCG
GAAAAGAAAAGCTGAACCATATGAAACTAGCCAAGGGAAAGGCACTCCTAGGGGACATAAAATTAGTGAT
TACTTTGAGTTTGCTGGGGGAAGCGCGCCAGGAACCAGCCCTGGCAGAAGTGTTCCACCAGTTGCACGAT
CCTCACCGCAACATTCCTTATCCAATCCCTTACCGCGACGAGTAGAACAGCCCCTCTATGGTTTAGATGG
CAGTGCTGCAAAGGAGGCAACGGAGGAGCAGTCTGCTCTGCCAACCCTCATGTCAGTGATGCTAGCAAAA
CCTCGGCTTGACACAGAGCAGCTGGCGCAAAGGGGAGCTGGCCTCTGCTTCACTTTTGTTTCAGCTCAGC
AAAACAGTCCCTCATCTACGGGATCTGGCAACACAGAGCATTCCTGCAGCTCCCAAAAACAGATCTCCAT
CCAGCACAGACAGACCCAGTCCGACCTCACAATAGAAAAAATATCTGCACTAGAAAACAGTAAGAATTCT
GACTTAGAGAAGAAGGAGGGAAGAATAGATGATTTATTAAGAGCCAACTGTGATTTGAGACGGCAGATTG
ATGAACAGCAAAAGATGCTAGAGAAATACAAGGAACGATTAAATAGATGTGTGACAATGAGCAAGAAACT
CCTTATAGAAAAGTCAAAACAAGAGAAGATGGCGTGTAGAGATAAGAGCATGCAAGACCGCTTGAGACTG
GGCCACTTTACTACTGTCCGACACGGAGCCTCATTTACTGAACAGTGGACAGATGGTTATGCTTTTCAGA
ATCTTATCAAGCAACAGGAAAGGATAAATTCACAGAGGGAAGAGATAGAAAGACAACGGAAAATGTTAGC
AAAGCGGAAACCTCCTGCCATGGGTCAGGCCCCTCCTGCAACCAATGAGCAGAAACAGCGGAAAAGCAAG
ACCAATGGAGCTGAAAATGAAACGCCCTCTTCTGGGAATACAGAGCTAAAGGATACAGCCCCAGCCTTAG
GAGCCCACAGTTTACTTAGGTTAACGTTAGCAGAATACCATGAACAAGAAGAAATCTTCAAACTCAGATT
AGGTCATCTTAAAAAGGAGGAAGCAGAGATCCAGGCAGAGCTGGAGAGACTAGAAAGGGTTAGAAATCTA
CATATCAGGGAACTAAAAAGGATACATAATGAAGATAATTCACAATTTAAAGATCATCCAACGCTAAATG
ACAGATATTTGTTGTTACATCTTTTGGGTAGAGGAGGTTTCAGTGAAGTTTACAAGGCATTTGATCTAAC
AGAGCAAAGATACGTAGCTGTGAAAATTCACCAGTTAAATAAAAACTGGAGAGATGAGAAAAAGGAGAAT
TACCACAAGCATGCATGTAGGGAATACCGGATTCATAAAGAGCTGGATCATCCCAGAATAGTTAAGCTGT
ATGATTACTTTTCACTGGATACTGACTCGTTTTGTACAGTATTAGAATACTGTGAGGGAAATGATCTGGA
CTTCTACCTGAAACAGCACAAATTAATGTCGGAGAAAGAGGCCCGGTCCATTATCATGCAGATTGTGAAT
GCTTTAAAGTACTTAAATGAAATAAAACCTCCCATCATACACTATGACCTCAAACCAGGTAATATTCTTT
TAGTAAATGGTACAGCGTGTGGAGAGATAAAAATTACAGATTTTGGTCTTTCGAAGATCATGGATGATGA
TAGCTACAATTCAGTGGATGGCATGGAGCTAACATCACAAGGTGCTGGTACTTATTGGTATTTACCACCA
GAGTGTTTTGTGGTTGGGAAAGAACCACCAAAGATCTCAAATAAAGTTGATGTGTGGTCGGTGGGTGTGA
TCTTCTATCAGTGTCTTTATGGAAGGAAGCCTTTTGGCCATAACCAGTCTCAGCAAGACATCCTACAAGA
GAATACGATTCTTAAAGCTACTGAAGTGCAGTTCCCGCCAAAGCCAGTAGTAACACCTGAAGCAAAGGCG
TTTATTCGACGATGCTTGGCCTACCGAAAGGAGGACCGCATTGATGTCCAGCAGCTGGCCTGTGATCCCT
ACTTGTTGCCTCACATCCGAAAGTCAGTCTCTACAAGTAGCCCTGCTGGAGCTGCTATTGCATCAACCTC
TGGGGCGTCCAATAACAGTTCTTCTAATTGCCCAACTTTCTTGTACAAAGTGGTTGATTAAGATCCACTA
GTAACGGCCGCCAGTGTGCTGGAATTAATTCGCTGTCTGCGAGGGCCAGCTGTTGGGGTGAGTACTCCCT
CTCAAAAGCGGGCATGACTTCTGCGCTAAGATTGTCAGTTTCCAAAAACGAGGAGGATTTGATATTCACC
TGGCCCGCGGTGATGCCTTTGAGGGTGGCCGCGTCCATCTGGTCAGAAAAGACAATCTTTTTGTTGTCAA
GCTTGAGGTGTGGCAGGCTTGAGATCTGGCCATACACTTGAGTGACAATGACATCCACTTTGCCTTTCTC
TCCACAGGTGTCCACTCCCAGGTCCAACTGCAGGTCGAGCATGCATCTAGGGCGGCCAATTCCGCCCCTC
TCCCTCCCCCCCCCCTAACGTTACTGGCCGAAGCCGCTTGGAATAAGGCCGGTGTGCGTTTGTCTATATG
TGATTTTCCACCATATTGCCGTCTTTTGGCAATGTGAGGGCCCGGAAACCTGGCCCTGTCTTCTTGACGA
GCATTCCTAGGGGTCTTTCCCCTCTCGCCAAAGGAATGCAAGGTCTGTTGAATGTCGTGAAGGAAGCAGT
TCCTCTGGAAGCTTCTTGAAGACAAACAACGTCTGTAGCGACCCTTTGCAGGCAGCGGAACCCCCCACCT
GGCGACAGGTGCCTCTGCGGCCAAAAGCCACGTGTATAAGATACACCTGCAAAGGCGGCACAACCCCAGT
GCCACGTTGTGAGTTGGATAGTTGTGGAAAGAGTCAAATGGCTCTCCTCAAGCGTATTCAACAAGGGGCT
GAAGGATGCCCAGAAGGTACCCCATTGTATGGGATCTGATCTGGGGCCTCGGTGCACATGCTTTACATGT
GTTTAGTCGAGGTTAAAAAAACGTCTAGGCCCCCCGAACCACGGGGACGTGGTTTTCCTTTGAAAAACAC
GATGATAAGCTTGCCACAACCCACAAGGAGACGACCTTCCATGACCGAGTACAAGCCCACGGTGCGCCTC
GCCACCCGCGACGACGTCCCCCGGGCCGTACGCACCCTCGCCGCCGCGTTCGCCGACTACCCCGCCACGC
GCCACACCGTCGACCCGGACCGCCACATCGAGCGGGTCACCGAGCTGCAAGAACTCTTCCTCACGCGCGT
CGGGCTCGACATCGGCAAGGTGTGGGTCGCGGACGACGGCGCCGCGGTGGCGGTCTGGACCACGCCGGAG
AGCGTCGAAGCGGGGGCGGTGTTCGCCGAGATCGGCCCGCGCATGGCCGAGTTGAGCGGTTCCCGGCTGG
CCGCGCAGCAACAGATGGAAGGCCTCCTGGCGCCGCACCGGCCCAAGGAGCCCGCGTGGTTCCTGGCCAC
CGTCGGCGTCTCGCCCGACCACCAGGGCAAGGGTCTGGGCAGCGCCGTCGTGCTCCCCGGAGTGGAGGCG
GCCGAGCGCGCCGGGGTGCCCGCCTTCCTGGAGACCTCCGCGCCCCGCAACCTCCCCTTCTACGAGCGGC
TCGGCTTCACCGTCACCGCCGACGTCGAGTGCCCGAAGGACCGCGCGACCTGGTGCATGACCCGCAAGCC
CGGTGCCTGATATCGATAGATCCTAATCAACCTCTGGATTACAAAATTTGTGAAAGATTGACTGGTATTC
TTAACTATGTTGCTCCTTTTACGCTATGTGGATACGCTGCTTTAATGCCTTTGTATCATGCTATTGCTTC
CCGTATGGCTTTCATTTTCTCCTCCTTGTATAAATCCTGGTTGCTGTCTCTTTATGAGGAGTTGTGGCCC
GTTGTCAGGCAACGTGGCGTGGTGTGCACTGTGTTTGCTGACGCAACCCCCACTGGTTGGGGCATTGCCA
CCACCTGTCAGCTCCTTTCCGGGACTTTCGCTTTCCCCCTCCCTATTGCCACGGCGGAACTCATCGCCGC
CTGCCTTGCCCGCTGCTGGACAGGGGCTCGGCTGTTGGGCACTGACAATTCCGTGGTGTTGTCGGGGAAA
TCATCGTCCTTTCCTTGGCTGCTCGCCTGTGTTGCCACCTGGATTCTGCGCGGGACGTCCTTCTGCTACG
TCCCTTCGGCCCTCAATCCAGCGGACCTTCCTTCCCGCGGCCTGCTGCCGGCTCTGCGGCCTCTTCCGCG
TCTTCGCCTTCGCCCTCAGACGAGTCGGATCTCCCTTTGGGCCGCCTCCCCGCCTGAGATCCTTTAAGAC
CAATGACTTACAAGGCAGCTGTAGATCTTAGCCACTTTTTAAAAGAAAAGGGGGGACTGGAAGGGCTAAT
TCACTCCCAACGAAGACAAGATCTGCTTTTTGCTTGTACTGGGTCTCTCTGGTTAGACCAGATCTGAGCC
TGGGAGCTCTCTGGCTAACTAGGGAACCCACTGCTTAAGCCTCAATAAAGCTTGCCTTGAGTGCTTCAAG
TAGTGTGTGCCCGTCTGTTGTGTGACTCTGGTAACTAGAGATCCCTCAGACCCTTTTAGTCAGTGTGGAA
AATCTCTAGCAGTAGTAGTTCATGTCATCTTATTATTCAGTATTTATAACTTGCAAAGAAATGAATATCA
GAGAGTGAGAGGCCCGGGTTAATTAAGGAAAGGGCTAGATCATTCTTGAAGACGAAAGGGCCTCGTGATA
CGCCTATTTTTATAGGTTAATGTCATGATAATAATGGTTTCTTAGACGTCAGGTGGCACTTTTCGGGGAA
ATGTGCGCGGAACCCCTATTTGTTTATTTTTCTAAATACATTCAAATATGTATCCGCTCATGAGACAATA
ACCCTGATAAATGCTTCAATAATATTGAAAAAGGAAGAGTATGAGTATTCAACATTTCCGTGTCGCCCTT
ATTCCCTTTTTTGCGGCATTTTGCCTTCCTGTTTTTGCTCACCCAGAAACGCTGGTGAAAGTAAAAGATG
CTGAAGATCAGTTGGGTGCACGAGTGGGTTACATCGAACTGGATCTCAACAGCGGTAAGATCCTTGAGAG
TTTTCGCCCCGAAGAACGTTTTCCAATGATGAGCACTTTTAAAGTTCTGCTATGTGGCGCGGTATTATCC
CGTGTTGACGCCGGGCAAGAGCAACTCGGTCGCCGCATACACTATTCTCAGAATGACTTGGTTGAGTACT
CACCAGTCACAGAAAAGCATCTTACGGATGGCATGACAGTAAGAGAATTATGCAGTGCTGCCATAACCAT
GAGTGATAACACTGCGGCCAACTTACTTCTGACAACGATCGGAGGACCGAAGGAGCTAACCGCTTTTTTG
CACAACATGGGGGATCATGTAACTCGCCTTGATCGTTGGGAACCGGAGCTGAATGAAGCCATACCAAACG
ACGAGCGTGACACCACGATGCCTGTAGCAATGGCAACAACGTTGCGCAAACTATTAACTGGCGAACTACT
TACTCTAGCTTCCCGGCAACAATTAATAGACTGGATGGAGGCGGATAAAGTTGCAGGACCACTTCTGCGC
TCGGCCCTTCCGGCTGGCTGGTTTATTGCTGATAAATCTGGAGCCGGTGAGCGTGGGTCTCGCGGTATCA
TTGCAGCACTGGGGCCAGATGGTAAGCCCTCCCGTATCGTAGTTATCTACACGACGGGGAGTCAGGCAAC
TATGGATGAACGAAATAGACAGATCGCTGAGATAGGTGCCTCACTGATTAAGCATTGGTAACTGTCAGAC
CAAGTTTACTCATATATACTTTAGATTGATTTAAAACTTCATTTTTAATTTAAAAGGATCTAGGTGAAGA
TCCTTTTTGATAATCTCATGACCAAAATCCCTTAACGTGAGTTTTCGTTCCACTGAGCGTCAGACCCCGT
AGAAAAGATCAAAGGATCTTCTTGAGATCCTTTTTTTCTGCGCGTAATCTGCTGCTTGCAAACAAAAAAA
CCACCGCTACCAGCGGTGGTTTGTTTGCCGGATCAAGAGCTACCAACTCTTTTTCCGAAGGTAACTGGCT
TCAGCAGAGCGCAGATACCAAATACTGTTCTTCTAGTGTAGCCGTAGTTAGGCCACCACTTCAAGAACTC
TGTAGCACCGCCTACATACCTCGCTCTGCTAATCCTGTTACCAGTGGCTGCTGCCAGTGGCGATAAGTCG
TGTCTTACCGGGTTGGACTCAAGACGATAGTTACCGGATAAGGCGCAGCGGTCGGGCTGAACGGGGGGTT
CGTGCACACAGCCCAGCTTGGAGCGAACGACCTACACCGAACTGAGATACCTACAGCGTGAGCTATGAGA
AAGCGCCACGCTTCCCGAAGGGAGAAAGGCGGACAGGTATCCGGTAAGCGGCAGGGTCGGAACAGGAGAG
CGCACGAGGGAGCTTCCAGGGGGAAACGCCTGGTATCTTTATAGTCCTGTCGGGTTTCGCCACCTCTGAC
TTGAGCGTCGATTTTTGTGATGCTCGTCAGGGGGGCGGAGCCTATGGAAAAACGCCAGCAACGCGGCCTT
TTTACGGTTCCTGGCCTTTTGCTGGCCTTTTGCTCACATGTTCTTTCCTGCGTTATCCCCTGATTCTGTG
GATAACCGTATTACCGCCTTTGAGTGAGCTGATACCGCTCGCCGCAGCCGAACGACCGAGCGCAGCGAGT
CAGTGAGCGAGGAAGCGGAAGAGCGCCCAATACGCAAACCGCCTCTCCCCGCGCGTTGGCCGATTCATTA
ATGCAGCAAGCTCATGGCTGACTAATTTTTTTTATTTATGCAGAGGCCGAGGCCGCCTCGGCCTCTGAGC
TATTCCAGAAGTAGTGAGGAGGCTTTTTTGGAGGCCTAGGCTTTTGCAAAAAGCTCCCCGTGGCACGACA
GGTTTCCCGACTGGAAAGCGGGCAGTGAGCGCAACGCAATTAATGTGAGTTAGCTCACTCATTAGGCACC
CCAGGCTTTACACTTTATGCTTCCGGCTCGTATGTTGTGTGGAATTGTGAGCGGATAACAATTTCACACA
GGAAACAGCTATGACATGATTACGAATTTCACAAATAAAGCATTTTTTTCACTGCATTCTAGTTGTGGTT
TGTCCAAACTCATCAATGTATCTTATCATGTCTGGATCAACTGGATAACTCAAGCTAACCAAAATCATCC
CAAACTTCCCACCCCATACCCTATTACCACTGCCAATTACCTGTGGTTTCATTTACTCTAAACCTGTGAT
TCCTCTGAATTATTTTCATTTTAAAGAAATTGTATTTGTTAAATATGTACTACAAACTTAG
Features (pLannotate 1.2.2; 29 found; start..end, strand, type, name):
      4..333     +  CDS            nef (fragment): NEF_HV1BR - Experimental evidence at protein level: Swiss-Prot protein existence level 1. Extracellular Nef protein targets CD4(+) T-lymphocytes for apoptosis by interacting with CXCR4 surface receptors (PubMed:14990729). From Human immunodeficiency virus type 1 group M subtype B (isolate BRU/LAI) (HIV-1).
    381..638     +  LTR            5' LTR (truncated): truncated 5' long terminal repeat (LTR) from HIV-1
    685..810     +  misc_feature   HIV-1 Ψ: packaging signal of human immunodeficiency virus type 1
    794..1132    +  CDS            HIV-1 gag (fragment): gag protein from human immunodeficiency virus 1; gag
   1307..1540    +  misc_feature   RRE: The Rev response element (RRE) of HIV-1 allows for Rev-dependent mRNA export from the nucleus to the cytoplasm.
   1917..2017    +  CDS            Rev (fragment): human immunodeficiency virus 1 (HIV-1) Rev protein; rev; enhances nuclear export of unspliced and incompletely spliced viral mRNAs
   2062..2179    +  misc_feature   cPPT/CTS: central polypurine tract and central termination sequence of HIV-1
   2231..2534    +  enhancer       CMV enhancer: human cytomegalovirus immediate early enhancer
   2535..2738    +  promoter       CMV promoter: human cytomegalovirus (CMV) immediate early promoter
   2842..2862    +  CDS            FLAG (fragment): FLAG® epitope tag, followed by an enterokinase cleavage site
   2873..2890    +  protein_bind   attB1 (fragment): mutant version of attB; core recombination site for the Gateway® BP reaction BP Clonase™
   2896..5208    +  CDS            TLK2: TLK2_HUMAN - Experimental evidence at protein level: Swiss-Prot protein existence level 1. Serine/threonine-protein kinase involved in the process of chromatin assembly and probably also DNA replication, transcription, repair, and chromosome segregation. Phosphorylates the chromatin assembly factors ASF1A AND ASF1B. Phosphorylation of ASF1A prevents its proteasome-mediated degradation, thereby enhancing chromatin assembly. Negative regulator of amino acid starvation-induced autophagy. From Homo sapiens (Human).
   5211..5234    -  protein_bind   attB2: mutant version of attB; recombination site for the Gateway® BP reaction BP Clonase™
   5308..5537    +  intron         chimeric intron: chimera between introns from adenovirus and immunoglobulin heavy chain genes
   5706..6168    +  misc_feature   IRES: internal ribosome entry site (IRES) of the encephalomyocarditis virus (EMCV)
   6201..6800    +  CDS            PuroR: puromycin N-acetyltransferase; pac from Streptomyces; confers resistance to puromycin
   6815..7403    +  misc_feature   WPRE: woodchuck hepatitis virus posttranscriptional regulatory element
   7411..7476    +  CDS            nef (fragment): NEF_HV1Z2 - Experimental evidence at protein level: Swiss-Prot protein existence level 1. Extracellular Nef protein targets CD4(+) T-lymphocytes for apoptosis by interacting with CXCR4 surface receptors. From Human immunodeficiency virus type 1 group M subtype D (isolate Z2/CDC-Z34) (HIV-1).
   7478..7711    +  LTR            3' LTR (ΔU3): self-inactivating 3' long terminal repeat (LTR) from HIV-1
   7916..8020    +  promoter       AmpR promoter: bla
   8021..8881    +  CDS            AmpR: β-lactamase; bla; confers resistance to ampicillin, carbenicillin, and related antibiotics
   9052..9640    +  rep_origin     ori: high-copy-number ColE1/pMB1/pBR322/pUC origin of replication
   9823..9877    +  CDS            lacI (fragment): lac repressor; lacI; The lac repressor binds to the lac operator to inhibit transcription in E. coli. This inhibition can be relieved by adding lactose or isopropyl-β-D-thiogalactopyranoside (IPTG).
   9883..9976    +  rep_origin     SV40 ori (fragment): SV40 origin of replication
  10001..10038   +  CDS            lacI (fragment): lac repressor; lacI; The lac repressor binds to the lac operator to inhibit transcription in E. coli. This inhibition can be relieved by adding lactose or isopropyl-β-D-thiogalactopyranoside (IPTG).
  10051..10072   +  protein_bind   CAP binding site: CAP binding activates transcription in the presence of cAMP. E. coli catabolite activator protein
  10087..10117   +  promoter       lac promoter: promoter for the E. coli lac operon
  10125..10141   +  protein_bind   lac operator: The lac repressor binds to the lac operator to inhibit transcription in E. coli. This inhibition can be relieved by adding lactose or isopropyl-β-D-thiogalactopyranoside (IPTG). lac repressor encoded by lacI
  10175..10258   +  polyA_signal   SV40 poly(A) signal (fragment): SV40 polyadenylation signal
