>Addgene plasmid #135278 | pHAGE-CMV-Flag-TLK2_IDG-K | addgene full sequence | sequence record 267204 | Addgene NGS Result
TGGAAGGGCTAATTCACTCCCAAAGAAGACAAGATATCCTTGATCTGTGGATCTACCACACACAAGGCTA
CTTCCCTGATTAGCAGAACTACACACCAGGGCCAGGGGTCAGATATCCACTGACCTTTGGATGGTGCTAC
AAGCTAGTACCAGTTGAGCCAGATAAGGTAGAAGAGGCCAATAAAGGAGAGAACACCAGCTTGTTACACC
CTGTGAGCCTGCATGGGATGGATGACCCGGAGAGAGAAGTGTTAGAGTGGAGGTTTGACAGCCGCCTAGC
ATTTCATCACGTGGCCCGAGAGCTGCATCCGGAGTACTTCAAGAACTGCTGATATCGAGCTTGCTACAAG
GGACTTTCCGCTGGGGACTTTCCAGGGAGGCGTGGCCTGGGCGGGACTGGGGAGTGGCGAGCCCTCAGAT
CCTGCATATAAGCAGCTGCTTTTTGCCTGTACTGGGTCTCTCTGGTTAGACCAGATCTGAGCCTGGGAGC
TCTCTGGCTAACTAGGGAACCCACTGCTTAAGCCTCAATAAAGCTTGCCTTGAGTGCTTCAAGTAGTGTG
TGCCCGTCTGTTGTGTGACTCTGGTAACTAGAGATCCCTCAGACCCTTTTAGTCAGTGTGGAAAATCTCT
AGCAGTGGCGCCCGAACAGGGACTTGAAAGCGAAAGGGAAACCAGAGGAGCTCTCTCGACGCAGGACTCG
GCTTGCTGAAGCGCGCACGGCAAGAGGCGAGGGGCGGCGACTGGTGAGTACGCCAAAAATTTTGACTAGC
GGAGGCTAGAAGGAGAGAGATGGGTGCGAGAGCGTCAGTATTAAGCGGGGGAGAATTAGATCGCGATGGG
AAAAAATTCGGTTAAGGCCAGGGGGAAAGAAAAAATATAAATTAAAACATATAGTATGGGCAAGCAGGGA
GCTAGAACGATTCGCAGTTAATCCTGGCCTGTTAGAAACATCAGAAGGCTGTAGACAAATACTGGGACAG
CTACAACCATCCCTTCAGACAGGATCAGAAGAACTTAGATCATTATATAATACAGTAGCAACCCTCTATT
GTGTGCATCAAAGGATAGAGATAAAAGACACCAAGGAAGCTTTAGACAAGATAGAGGAAGAGCAAAACAA
AAGTAAGACCACCGCACAGCAAGCGGCCGGCCGCTGATCTTCAGACCTGGAGGAGGAGATATGAGGGACA
ATTGGAGAAGTGAATTATATAAATATAAAGTAGTAAAAATTGAACCATTAGGAGTAGCACCCACCAAGGC
AAAGAGAAGAGTGGTGCAGAGAGAAAAAAGAGCAGTGGGAATAGGAGCTTTGTTCCTTGGGTTCTTGGGA
GCAGCAGGAAGCACTATGGGCGCAGCGTCAATGACGCTGACGGTACAGGCCAGACAATTATTGTCTGGTA
TAGTGCAGCAGCAGAACAATTTGCTGAGGGCTATTGAGGCGCAACAGCATCTGTTGCAACTCACAGTCTG
GGGCATCAAGCAGCTCCAGGCAAGAATCCTGGCTGTGGAAAGATACCTAAAGGATCAACAGCTCCTGGGG
ATTTGGGGTTGCTCTGGAAAACTCATTTGCACCACTGCTGTGCCTTGGAATGCTAGTTGGAGTAATAAAT
CTCTGGAACAGATTTGGAATCACACGACCTGGATGGAGTGGGACAGAGAAATTAACAATTACACAAGCTT
AATACACTCCTTAATTGAAGAATCGCAAAACCAGCAAGAAAAGAATGAACAAGAATTATTGGAATTAGAT
AAATGGGCAAGTTTGTGGAATTGGTTTAACATAACAAATTGGCTGTGGTATATAAAATTATTCATAATGA
TAGTAGGAGGCTTGGTAGGTTTAAGAATAGTTTTTGCTGTACTTTCTATAGTGAATAGAGTTAGGCAGGG
ATATTCACCATTATCGTTTCAGACCCACCTCCCAACCCCGAGGGGACCCGACAGGCCCGAAGGAATAGAA
GAAGAAGGTGGAGAGAGAGACAGAGACAGATCCATTCGATTAGTGAACGGATCTCGACGGTATCGCCGAA
TTCACAAATGGCAGTATTCATCCACAATTTTAAAAGAAAAGGGGGGATTGGGGGGTACAGTGCAGGGGAA
AGAATAGTAGACATAATAGCAACAGACATACAAACTAAAGAATTACAAAAACAAATTACAAAAATTCAAA
ATTTTCGGGTTTATTACAGGGACAGCAGAGATCCAGTTTGGACTAGTGGAGTTCCGCGTTACATAACTTA
CGGTAAATGGCCCGCCTGGCTGACCGCCCAACGACCCCCGCCCATTGACGTCAATAATGACGTATGTTCC
CATAGTAACGCCAATAGGGACTTTCCATTGACGTCAATGGGTGGAGTATTTACGGTAAACTGCCCACTTG
GCAGTACATCAAGTGTATCATATGCCAAGTACGCCCCCTATTGACGTCAATGACGGTAAATGGCCCGCCT
GGCATTATGCCCAGTACATGACCTTATGGGACTTTCCTACTTGGCAGTACATCTACGTATTAGTCATCGC
TATTACCATGGTGATGCGGTTTTGGCAGTACATCAATGGGCGTGGATAGCGGTTTGACTCACGGGGATTT
CCAAGTCTCCACCCCATTGACGTCAATGGGAGTTTGTTTTGGCACCAAAATCAACGGGACTTTCCAAAAT
GTCGTAACAACTCCGCCCCATTGACGCAAATGGGCGGTAGGCGTGTACGGTGGGAGGTCTATATAAGCAG
AGCTCGTTTAGTGAACCGTCAGATCGCCTGGAGACGCCATCCACGCTGTTTTGACCTCCATAGAAGACAC
CGGCGGCCATACCGGTCAGCTCGAGGCCACCATGGACTACAAGGACGACGACGACAAGGGCGGATCAACA
AGTTTGTACAAAAAAGTTGGCATGGAAGAATTGCATAGCCTGGACCCACGACGGCAGGAATTATTGGAGG
CCAGGTTTACTGGAGTAGGTGTTAGTAAGGGACCACTTAATAGTGAGTCTTCCAACCAGAGCTTGTGCAG
CGTCGGATCCTTGAGTGATAAAGAAGTAGAGACTCCCGAGAAAAAGCAGAATGACCAGCGAAATCGGAAA
AGAAAAGCTGAACCATATGAAACTAGCCAAGGGAAAGGCACTCCTAGGGGACATAAAATTAGTGATTACT
TTGAGTTTGCTGGGGGAAGCGCGCCAGGAACCAGCCCTGGCAGAAGTGTTCCACCAGTTGCACGATCCTC
ACCGCAACATTCCTTATCCAATCCCTTACCGCGACGAGTAGAACAGCCCCTCTATGGTTTAGATGGCAGT
GCTGCAAAGGAGGCAACGGAGGAGCAGTCTGCTCTGCCAACCCTCATGTCAGTGATGCTAGCAAAACCTC
GGCTTGACACAGAGCAGCTGGCGCAAAGGGGAGCTGGCCTCTGCTTCACTTTTGTTTCAGCTCAGCAAAA
CAGTCCCTCATCTACGGGATCTGGCAACACAGAGCATTCCTGCAGCTCCCAAAAACAGATCTCCATCCAG
CACAGACAGACCCAGTCCGACCTCACAATAGAAAAAATATCTGCACTAGAAAACAGTAAGAATTCTGACT
TAGAGAAGAAGGAGGGAAGAATAGATGATTTATTAAGAGCCAACTGTGATTTGAGACGGCAGATTGATGA
ACAGCAAAAGATGCTAGAGAAATACAAGGAACGATTAAATAGATGTGTGACAATGAGCAAGAAACTCCTT
ATAGAAAAGTCAAAACAAGAGAAGATGGCGTGTAGAGATAAGAGCATGCAAGACCGCTTGAGACTGGGCC
ACTTTACTACTGTCCGACACGGAGCCTCATTTACTGAACAGTGGACAGATGGTTATGCTTTTCAGAATCT
TATCAAGCAACAGGAAAGGATAAATTCACAGAGGGAAGAGATAGAAAGACAACGGAAAATGTTAGCAAAG
CGGAAACCTCCTGCCATGGGTCAGGCCCCTCCTGCAACCAATGAGCAGAAACAGCGGAAAAGCAAGACCA
ATGGAGCTGAAAATGAAACGCCCTCTTCTGGGAATACAGAGCTAAAGGATACAGCCCCAGCCTTAGGAGC
CCACAGTTTACTTAGGTTAACGTTAGCAGAATACCATGAACAAGAAGAAATCTTCAAACTCAGATTAGGT
CATCTTAAAAAGGAGGAAGCAGAGATCCAGGCAGAGCTGGAGAGACTAGAAAGGGTTAGAAATCTACATA
TCAGGGAACTAAAAAGGATACATAATGAAGATAATTCACAATTTAAAGATCATCCAACGCTAAATGACAG
ATATTTGTTGTTACATCTTTTGGGTAGAGGAGGTTTCAGTGAAGTTTACAAGGCATTTGATCTAACAGAG
CAAAGATACGTAGCTGTGAAAATTCACCAGTTAAATAAAAACTGGAGAGATGAGAAAAAGGAGAATTACC
ACAAGCATGCATGTAGGGAATACCGGATTCATAAAGAGCTGGATCATCCCAGAATAGTTAAGCTGTATGA
TTACTTTTCACTGGATACTGACTCGTTTTGTACAGTATTAGAATACTGTGAGGGAAATGATCTGGACTTC
TACCTGAAACAGCACAAATTAATGTCGGAGAAAGAGGCCCGGTCCATTATCATGCAGATTGTGAATGCTT
TAAAGTACTTAAATGAAATAAAACCTCCCATCATACACTATGACCTCAAACCAGGTAATATTCTTTTAGT
AAATGGTACAGCGTGTGGAGAGATAAAAATTACAGATTTTGGTCTTTCGAAGATCATGGATGATGATAGC
TACAATTCAGTGGATGGCATGGAGCTAACATCACAAGGTGCTGGTACTTATTGGTATTTACCACCAGAGT
GTTTTGTGGTTGGGAAAGAACCACCAAAGATCTCAAATAAAGTTGATGTGTGGTCGGTGGGTGTGATCTT
CTATCAGTGTCTTTATGGAAGGAAGCCTTTTGGCCATAACCAGTCTCAGCAAGACATCCTACAAGAGAAT
ACGATTCTTAAAGCTACTGAAGTGCAGTTCCCGCCAAAGCCAGTAGTAACACCTGAAGCAAAGGCGTTTA
TTCGACGATGCTTGGCCTACCGAAAGGAGGACCGCATTGATGTCCAGCAGCTGGCCTGTGATCCCTACTT
GTTGCCTCACATCCGAAAGTCAGTCTCTACAAGTAGCCCTGCTGGAGCTGCTATTGCATCAACCTCTGGG
GCGTCCAATAACAGTTCTTCTAATTGCCCAACTTTCTTGTACAAAGTGGTTGATTAAGATCCACTAGTAA
CGGCCGCCAGTGTGCTGGAATTAATTCGCTGTCTGCGAGGGCCAGCTGTTGGGGTGAGTACTCCCTCTCA
AAAGCGGGCATGACTTCTGCGCTAAGATTGTCAGTTTCCAAAAACGAGGAGGATTTGATATTCACCTGGC
CCGCGGTGATGCCTTTGAGGGTGGCCGCGTCCATCTGGTCAGAAAAGACAATCTTTTTGTTGTCAAGCTT
GAGGTGTGGCAGGCTTGAGATCTGGCCATACACTTGAGTGACAATGACATCCACTTTGCCTTTCTCTCCA
CAGGTGTCCACTCCCAGGTCCAACTGCAGGTCGAGCATGCATCTAGGGCGGCCAATTCCGCCCCTCTCCC
CCCCCCCCCTCTCCNNNCCCCCCCCCTAACGTTACTGGCCGAAGCCGCTTGGAATAAGGCCGGTGTGCGT
TTGTCTATATGTTATTTTCCACCATATTGCCGTCTTTTGGCAATGTGAGGGCCCGGAAACCTGGCCCTGT
CTTCTTGACGAGCATTCCTAGGGGTCTTTCCCCTCTCGCCAAAGGAATGCAAGGTCTGTTGAATGTCGTG
AAGGAAGCAGTTCCTCTGGAAGCTTCTTGAAGACAAACAACGTCTGTAGCGACCCTTTGCAGGCAGCGGA
ACCCCCCACCTGGCGACAGGTGCCTCTGCGGCCAAAAGCCACGTGTATAAGATACACCTGCAAAGGCGGC
ACAACCCCAGTGCCACGTTGTGAGTTGGATAGTTGTGGAAAGAGTCAAATGGCTCTCCTCAAGCGTATTC
AACAAGGGGCTGAAGGATGCCCAGAAGGTACCCCATTGTATGGGATCTGATCTGGGGCCTCGGTGCACAT
GCTTTACATGTGTTTAGTCGAGGTTAAAAAAACGTCTAGGCCCCCCGAACCACGGGGACGTGGTTTTCCT
TTGAAAAACACGATGATAAGCTTGCCACAACCCACAAGGAGACGACCTTCCATGACCGAGTACAAGCCCA
CGGTGCGCCTCGCCACCCGCGACGACGTCCCCCGGGCCGTACGCACCCTCGCCGCCGCGTTCGCCGACTA
CCCCGCCACGCGCCACACCGTCGACCCGGACCGCCACATCGAGCGGGTCACCGAGCTGCAAGAACTCTTC
CTCACGCGCGTCGGGCTCGACATCGGCAAGGTGTGGGTCGCGGACGACGGCGCCGCGGTGGCGGTCTGGA
CCACGCCGGAGAGCGTCGAAGCGGGGGCGGTGTTCGCCGAGATCGGCCCGCGCATGGCCGAGTTGAGCGG
TTCCCGGCTGGCCGCGCAGCAACAGATGGAAGGCCTCCTGGCGCCGCACCGGCCCAAGGAGCCCGCGTGG
TTCCTGGCCACCGTCGGCGTCTCGCCCGACCACCAGGGCAAGGGTCTGGGCAGCGCCGTCGTGCTCCCCG
GAGTGGAGGCGGCCGAGCGCGCCGGGGTGCCCGCCTTCCTGGAGACCTCCGCGCCCCGCAACCTCCCCTT
CTACGAGCGGCTCGGCTTCACCGTCACCGCCGACGTCGAGGTGCCCGAAGGACCGCGCACCTGGTGCATG
ACCCGCAAGCCCGGTGCCTGATATCGATAGATCCTAATCAACCTCTGGATTACAAAATTTGTGAAAGATT
GACTGGTATTCTTAACTATGTTGCTCCTTTTACGCTATGTGGATACGCTGCTTTAATGCCTTTGTATCAT
GCTATTGCTTCCCGTATGGCTTTCATTTTCTCCTCCTTGTATAAATCCTGGTTGCTGTCTCTTTATGAGG
AGTTGTGGCCCGTTGTCAGGCAACGTGGCGTGGTGTGCACTGTGTTTGCTGACGCAACCCCCACTGGTTG
GGGCATTGCCACCACCTGTCAGCTCCTTTCCGGGACTTTCGCTTTCCCCCTCCCTATTGCCACGGCGGAA
CTCATCGCCGCCTGCCTTGCCCGCTGCTGGACAGGGGCTCGGCTGTTGGGCACTGACAATTCCGTGGTGT
TGTCGGGGAAATCATCGTCCTTTCCTTGGCTGCTCGCCTGTGTTGCCACCTGGATTCTGCGCGGGACGTC
CTTCTGCTACGTCCCTTCGGCCCTCAATCCAGCGGACCTTCCTTCCCGCGGCCTGCTGCCGGCTCTGCGG
CCTCTTCCGCGTCTTCGCCTTCGCCCTCAGACGAGTCGGATCTCCCTTTGGGCCGCCTCCCCGCCTGAGA
TCCTTTAAGACCAATGACTTACAAGGCAGCTGTAGATCTTAGCCACTTTTTAAAAGAAAAGGGGGGACTG
GAAGGGCTAATTCACTCCCAACGAAGACAAGATCTGCTTTTTGCTTGTACTGGGTCTCTCTGGTTAGACC
AGATCTGAGCCTGGGAGCTCTCTGGCTAACTAGGGAACCCACTGCTTAAGCCTCAATAAAGCTTGCCTTG
AGTGCTTCAAGTAGTGTGTGCCCGTCTGTTGTGTGACTCTGGTAACTAGAGATCCCTCAGACCCTTTTAG
TCAGTGTGGAAAATCTCTAGCAGTAGTAGTTCATGTCATCTTATTATTCAGTATTTATAACTTGCAAAGA
AATGAATATCAGAGAGTGAGAGGCCCGGGTTAATTAAGGAAAGGGCTAGATCATTCTTGAAGACGAAAGG
GCCTCGTGATACGCCTATTTTTATAGGTTAATGTCATGATAATAATGGTTTCTTAGACGTCAGGTGGCAC
TTTTCGGGGAAATGTGCGCGGAACCCCTATTTGTTTATTTTTCTAAATACATTCAAATATGTATCCGCTC
ATGAGACAATAACCCTGATAAATGCTTCAATAATATTGAAAAAGGAAGAGTATGAGTATTCAACATTTCC
GTGTCGCCCTTATTCCCTTTTTTGCGGCATTTTGCCTTCCTGTTTTTGCTCACCCAGAAACGCTGGTGAA
AGTAAAAGATGCTGAAGATCAGTTGGGTGCACGAGTGGGTTACATCGAACTGGATCTCAACAGCGGTAAG
ATCCTTGAGAGTTTTCGCCCCGAAGAACGTTTTCCAATGATGAGCACTTTTAAAGTTCTGCTATGTGGCG
CGGTATTATCCCGTGTTGACGCCGGGCAAGAGCAACTCGGTCGCCGCATACACTATTCTCAGAATGACTT
GGTTGAGTACTCACCAGTCACAGAAAAGCATCTTACGGATGGCATGACAGTAAGAGAATTATGCAGTGCT
GCCATAACCATGAGTGATAACACTGCGGCCAACTTACTTCTGACAACGATCGGAGGACCGAAGGAGCTAA
CCGCTTTTTTGCACAACATGGGGGATCATGTAACTCGCCTTGATCGTTGGGAACCGGAGCTGAATGAAGC
CATACCAAACGACGAGCGTGACACCACGATGCCTGTAGCAATGGCAACAACGTTGCGCAAACTATTAACT
GGCGAACTACTTACTCTAGCTTCCCGGCAACAATTAATAGACTGGATGGAGGCGGATAAAGTTGCAGGAC
CACTTCTGCGCTCGGCCCTTCCGGCTGGCTGGTTTATTGCTGATAAATCTGGAGCCGGTGAGCGTGGGTC
TCGCGGTATCATTGCAGCACTGGGGCCAGATGGTAAGCCCTCCCGTATCGTAGTTATCTACACGACGGGG
AGTCAGGCAACTATGGATGAACGAAATAGACAGATCGCTGAGATAGGTGCCTCACTGATTAAGCATTGGT
AACTGTCAGACCAAGTTTACTCATATATACTTTAGATTGATTTAAAACTTCATTTTTAATTTAAAAGGAT
CTAGGTGAAGATCCTTTTTGATAATCTCATGACCAAAATCCCTTAACGTGAGTTTTCGTTCCACTGAGCG
TCAGACCCCGTAGAAAAGATCAAAGGATCTTCTTGAGATCCTTTTTTTCTGCGCGTAATCTGCTGCTTGC
AAACAAAAAAACCACCGCTACCAGCGGTGGTTTGTTTGCCGGATCAAGAGCTACCAACTCTTTTTCCGAA
GGTAACTGGCTTCAGCAGAGCGCAGATACCAAATACTGTTCTTCTAGTGTAGCCGTAGTTAGGCCACCAC
TTCAAGAACTCTGTAGCACCGCCTACATACCTCGCTCTGCTAATCCTGTTACCAGTGGCTGCTGCCAGTG
GCGATAAGTCGTGTCTTACCGGGTTGGACTCAAGACGATAGTTACCGGATAAGGCGCAGCGGTCGGGCTG
AACGGGGGGTTCGTGCACACAGCCCAGCTTGGAGCGAACGACCTACACCGAACTGAGATACCTACAGCGT
GAGCTATGAGAAAGCGCCACGCTTCCCGAAGGGAGAAAGGCGGACAGGTATCCGGTAAGCGGCAGGGTCG
GAACAGGAGAGCGCACGAGGGAGCTTCCAGGGGGAAACGCCTGGTATCTTTATAGTCCTGTCGGGTTTCG
CCACCTCTGACTTGAGCGTCGATTTTTGTGATGCTCGTCAGGGGGGCGGAGCCTATGGAAAAACGCCAGC
AACGCGGCCTTTTTACGGTTCCTGGCCTTTTGCTGGCCTTTTGCTCACATGTTCTTTCCTGCGTTATCCC
CTGATTCTGTGGATAACCGTATTACCGCCTTTGAGTGAGCTGATACCGCTCGCCGCAGCCGAACGACCGA
GCGCAGCGAGTCAGTGAGCGAGGAAGCGGAAGAGCGCCCAATACGCAAACCGCCTCTCCCCGCGCGTTGG
CCGATTCATTAATGCAGCAAGCTCATGGCTGACTAATTTTTTTTTATTTATGCAGAGGCCGAGGCCGCCT
CGGCCTCTGAGCTATTCCAGAAGTAGTGAGGAGGCTTTTTTGGAGGCCTAGGCTTTTGCAAAAAGCTCCC
CGTGGCACGACAGGTTTCCCGACTGGAAAGCGGGCAGTGAGCGCAACGCAATTAATGTGAGTTAGCTCAC
TCATTAGGCACCCCAGGCTTTACACTTTATGCTTCCGGCTCGTATGTTGTGTGGAATTGTGAGCGGATAA
CAATTTCACACAGGAAACAGCTATGACATGATTACGAATTTCACAAATAAAGCATTTTTTTCACTGCATT
CTAGTTGTGGTTTGTCCAAACTCATCAATGTATCTTATCATGTCTGGATCAACTGGATAACTCAAGCTAA
CCAAAATCATCCCAAACTTCCCACCCCATACCCTATTACCACTGCCAATTACCTGTGGTTTCATTTACTC
TAAACCTGTGATTCCTCTGAATTATTTTCATTTTAAAGAAATTGTATTTGTTAAATATGTACTACAAACT
TAGTAGT
Features (pLannotate 1.2.2; 29 found; start..end, strand, type, name):
    377..634     +  LTR            5' LTR (truncated): truncated 5' long terminal repeat (LTR) from HIV-1
    681..806     +  misc_feature   HIV-1 Ψ: packaging signal of human immunodeficiency virus type 1
    790..1128    +  CDS            HIV-1 gag (fragment): gag protein from human immunodeficiency virus 1; gag
   1303..1536    +  misc_feature   RRE: The Rev response element (RRE) of HIV-1 allows for Rev-dependent mRNA export from the nucleus to the cytoplasm.
   1913..2013    +  CDS            Rev (fragment): human immunodeficiency virus 1 (HIV-1) Rev protein; rev; enhances nuclear export of unspliced and incompletely spliced viral mRNAs
   2058..2175    +  misc_feature   cPPT/CTS: central polypurine tract and central termination sequence of HIV-1
   2227..2530    +  enhancer       CMV enhancer: human cytomegalovirus immediate early enhancer
   2531..2734    +  promoter       CMV promoter: human cytomegalovirus (CMV) immediate early promoter
   2838..2858    +  CDS            FLAG (fragment): FLAG® epitope tag, followed by an enterokinase cleavage site
   2869..2886    +  protein_bind   attB1 (fragment): mutant version of attB; core recombination site for the Gateway® BP reaction BP Clonase™
   2892..5204    +  CDS            TLK2: TLK2_HUMAN - Experimental evidence at protein level: Swiss-Prot protein existence level 1. Serine/threonine-protein kinase involved in the process of chromatin assembly and probably also DNA replication, transcription, repair, and chromosome segregation. Phosphorylates the chromatin assembly factors ASF1A AND ASF1B. Phosphorylation of ASF1A prevents its proteasome-mediated degradation, thereby enhancing chromatin assembly. Negative regulator of amino acid starvation-induced autophagy. From Homo sapiens (Human).
   5207..5230    -  protein_bind   attB2: mutant version of attB; recombination site for the Gateway® BP reaction BP Clonase™
   5304..5533    +  intron         chimeric intron: chimera between introns from adenovirus and immunoglobulin heavy chain genes
   5717..6179    +  misc_feature   IRES: internal ribosome entry site (IRES) of the encephalomyocarditis virus (EMCV)
   6212..6811    +  CDS            PuroR: puromycin N-acetyltransferase; pac from Streptomyces alboniger; confers resistance to puromycin
   6826..7414    +  misc_feature   WPRE: woodchuck hepatitis virus posttranscriptional regulatory element
   7422..7487    +  CDS            nef (fragment): NEF_HV1Z2 - Experimental evidence at protein level: Swiss-Prot protein existence level 1. Extracellular Nef protein targets CD4(+) T-lymphocytes for apoptosis by interacting with CXCR4 surface receptors. From Human immunodeficiency virus type 1 group M subtype D (isolate Z2/CDC-Z34) (HIV-1).
   7489..7722    +  LTR            3' LTR (ΔU3): self-inactivating 3' long terminal repeat (LTR) from HIV-1
   7927..8031    +  promoter       AmpR promoter: bla
   8032..8892    +  CDS            AmpR: β-lactamase; bla; confers resistance to ampicillin, carbenicillin, and related antibiotics
   9063..9651    +  rep_origin     ori: high-copy-number ColE1/pMB1/pBR322/pUC origin of replication
   9834..9888    +  CDS            lacI (fragment): lac repressor; lacI; The lac repressor binds to the lac operator to inhibit transcription in E. coli. This inhibition can be relieved by adding lactose or isopropyl-β-D-thiogalactopyranoside (IPTG).
   9894..9988    +  rep_origin     SV40 ori (fragment): SV40 origin of replication
  10013..10050   +  CDS            lacI (fragment): lac repressor; lacI; The lac repressor binds to the lac operator to inhibit transcription in E. coli. This inhibition can be relieved by adding lactose or isopropyl-β-D-thiogalactopyranoside (IPTG).
  10063..10084   +  protein_bind   CAP binding site: CAP binding activates transcription in the presence of cAMP. E. coli catabolite activator protein
  10099..10129   +  promoter       lac promoter: promoter for the E. coli lac operon
  10137..10153   +  protein_bind   lac operator: The lac repressor binds to the lac operator to inhibit transcription in E. coli. This inhibition can be relieved by adding lactose or isopropyl-β-D-thiogalactopyranoside (IPTG). lac repressor encoded by lacI
  10187..10270   +  polyA_signal   SV40 poly(A) signal (fragment): SV40 polyadenylation signal
  10437..329     +  CDS            nef (fragment) (across the origin): NEF_HV1BR - Experimental evidence at protein level: Swiss-Prot protein existence level 1. Extracellular Nef protein targets CD4(+) T-lymphocytes for apoptosis by interacting with CXCR4 surface receptors (PubMed:14990729). From Human immunodeficiency virus type 1 group M subtype B (isolate BRU/LAI) (HIV-1).
