[The description below was written by a language model from this plasmid's Addgene catalogue record and pLannotate feature annotations shown in this document.]
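Description:
pHAGE-CMV-Flag-TLK2_IDG-K is an HIV-1-derived, self-inactivating lentiviral expression plasmid built on the pHAGE backbone, into which the human TLK2 open reading frame has been recombined by Gateway cloning. It is maintained in E. coli through a high-copy ColE1/pUC-type origin and the β-lactamase (ampicillin resistance) gene. The viral portion comprises a truncated 5' LTR, the Ψ packaging signal with a gag fragment, the Rev response element for Rev-dependent nuclear export of the genomic RNA, the cPPT/CTS, and a ΔU3 3' LTR that disables LTR promoter activity after integration. Short nef, Rev, lacI, SV40 and lac promoter fragments also annotated are backbone remnants rather than functional payload.

Between the LTRs, the CMV immediate-early enhancer and promoter drive a transcript that begins with an N-terminal FLAG epitope, continues through the attB1 site left by Gateway recombination, and reads into TLK2, a serine/threonine kinase implicated in chromatin assembly that phosphorylates ASF1A and ASF1B; attB2 follows the coding sequence. Downstream, a chimeric intron and an EMCV IRES allow translation of puromycin N-acetyltransferase from the same mRNA, so puromycin selection enriches for cells expressing the tagged kinase. A WPRE boosts transcript levels.

The plasmid was produced within the Illuminating the Druggable Genome programme's kinase resource effort, which targets understudied kinases. It is intended for FLAG affinity-purification proteomics to map TLK2 protein-protein interaction networks. The sequencing-derived and depositor full sequences show the same feature order and differ by only about 16 nt in length, with an offset appearing between the intron and the IRES.
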