Addgene plasmid #135278: pHAGE-CMV-Flag-TLK2_IDG-K
Purpose: Gateway destination clone of TLK2 (human) tagged with N-terminal Flag for generating protein-protein networks using fusion tag affinity-based proteomics
Depositing lab: Ben Major. Depositing organization: University of North Carolina at Chapel Hill.
Backbone
  Vector backbone: pHAGE
  Backbone size w/o insert (bp): 9763
  Vector type: Mammalian Expression, Lentiviral ; Gateway Destination
  Selectable markers: Puromycin
Growth in bacteria
  Bacterial resistance: Ampicillin, 100 μg/mL
  Growth temperature: 37°C
  Growth strain: NEB Stable
  Copy number: High Copy
Gene/Insert
  Gene/Insert name: Flag-TLK2 (alt name: TLK2)
  Species: H. sapiens (human)
  Entrez Gene: TLK2 (a.k.a. HsHPK, MRD57, PKU-ALPHA)
  Promoter: CMV
  Tag / fusion protein: Flag (N terminal on insert)
  Cloning method: Gateway Cloning
  Sequencing primers: 5′ CGCAAATGGGCGGTAGGCGTG; 3′ CAATCTTAGCGCAGAAGTCATG
Terms and licenses: Academic/Nonprofit Terms; Industry Terms: Not Available to Industry
Depositor comments: These plasmids were generated as part of the Illuminating the Druggable Genome (IDG) program sponsored by the NIH Common Fund. The goal of this program is to identify, gather, and distribute information and resources for proteins that currently are not well-studied yet belong to commonly drug-targeted protein families: protein kinases, non-olfactory G-protein coupled receptors (GPCRs), and ion channels. The IDG program is designed to develop fundamental research tools for understudied proteins, elucidate their function, and disseminate the IDG-related resources and data to the greater scientific community. These lentiviral gateway destination plasmids were generated, as part of the Kinase-Data and Resource Generating Center (DRGC), using the single fragment or multisite gateway cloning technology. They were used for generating proteomics-based protein-interaction and protein-proximity networks that can be accessed through the kinase-DRGC website https://darkkinome.org/. Each plasmid has either an N- or C-terminal fusion protein (Flag/ V5/V5-miniTurbo/V5-TurboID/miniTurbo-V5/TurboID-V5) tagged understudied kinase driven under either a CMV or Ubiquitin (UBC) promoter. All inserts in the pENTR plasmids used to generate the deposited destination plasmids were end-sequenced and insert size validated prior to multi-site gateway cloning. The combined insert size of the single fragment or three fragment destination plasmids were confirmed by restriction digestion (BsrGI, and EcoRV for pDest667; BsrGI, EcoRV, and BstZ17I for pDest663; and BsrGI for pHAGE) and all plasmids were partially sequenced to ensure in-frame ORFs and fusion tags.
How to cite: pHAGE-CMV-Flag-TLK2_IDG-K was a gift from Ben Major (Addgene plasmid # 135278 ; http://n2t.net/addgene:135278 ; RRID:Addgene_135278)
