>Addgene plasmid #135278 | pHAGE-CMV-Flag-TLK2_IDG-K | depositor partial sequence | sequence record 260385 | CMV-fwd: CGCAAATGGGCGGTAGGCGTG
NNNCNNTTTTTGTATTAGCAGAGCTCGTTTAGTGACCGTCAGATCGCCTGGAGACGCCATCCACGCTGTT
TTGACCTCCATAGAAGACACCGGCGGCCATACCGGTCAGCTCGAGGCCACCATGGACTACAAGGACGACG
ACGACAAGGGCGGATCAACAAGTTTGTACAAAAAAGTTGGCATGGAAGAATTGCATAGCCTGGACCCACG
ACGGCAGGAATTATTGGAGGCCAGGTTTACTGGAGTAGGTGTTAGTAAGGGACCACTTAATAGTGAGTCT
TCCAACCAGAGCTTGTGCAGCGTCGGATCCTTGAGTGATAAAGAAGTAGAGACTCCCGAGAAAAAGCAGA
ATGACCAGCGAAATCGGAAAAGAAAAGCTGAACCATATGAAACTAGCCAAGGGAAAGGCACTCCTAGGGG
ACATAAAATTAGTGATTACTTTGAGTTTGCTGGGGGAAGCGCGCCAGGAACCAGCCCTGGCAGAAGTGTT
CCACCAGTTGCACGATCCTCACCGCAACATTCCTTATCCAATCCCTTACCGCGACGAGTAGAACAGCCCC
TCTATGGTTTAGATGGCAGTGCTGCAAAGGAGGCAACGGAGGAGCAGTCTGCTCTGCCAACCCTCATGTC
AGTGATGCTAGCAAAACCTCGGCTTGACACAGAGCAGCTGGCGCAAAGGGGAGCTGGCCTCTGCTTCACT
TTTGTTTCAGCTCAGCAAAACAGTCCCTCATCTACGGGATCTGGCAACACAGAGCATTCCTGCAGCTCCC
AAAAACAGATCTCCATCCAGCACAGACAGACCCAGTCCGACCTCACAATAGAAAAAATATCTGCACTAGA
AAACAGTAAGAATTCTGACTTAGAGAAGAGGGAGGGAAGAATAGATGATTTATTAAGAGCCAACTGTGAT
TTGAGACGGCAGATTGATGAACAGCAAAGATGCTAGAGAAATACAAAGAACGATTAAATAGATGTGTGAC
AATGAGCAAGAAACTCCTTATAGAAAAGTCAAAACAAGAGAAGGATGGCGTGTAGAAGATAAGAGCATGC
AAGACCGCTTGAAGACTGGGCCACTTTACTACTGTCCGACCGGAGCTCATTTACTGAACAGTGGACAGAA
TGGGTTATGCTTTTCGAATCTTATCAAGCACAGGGAAAGGAATAAAATC
