>Addgene plasmid #135278 | pHAGE-CMV-Flag-TLK2_IDG-K | depositor partial sequence | sequence record 260386 | DK29: CAATCTTAGCGCAGAAGTCATG
NNNCAATTTTTGAAGGATCTCACCCCACAGCTGGCCCTCGCAGACAGCGAATTAATTCCAGCACACTGGC
GGCCGTTACTAGTGGATCTTAATCAACCACTTTGTACAAGAAAGTTGGGCAATTAGAAGAACTGTTATTG
GACGCCCCAGAGGTTGATGCAATAGCAGCTCCAGCAGGGCTACTTGTAGAGACTGACTTTCGGATGTGAG
GCAACAAGTAGGGATCACAGGCCAGCTGCTGGACATCAATGCGGTCCTCCTTTCGGTAGGCCAAGCATCG
TCGAATAAACGCCTTTGCTTCAGGTGTTACTACTGGCTTTGGCGGGAACTGCACTTCAGTAGCTTTAAGA
ATCGTATTCTCTTGTAGGATGTCTTGCTGAGACTGGTTATGGCCAAAAGGCTTCCTTCCATAAAGACACT
GATAGAAGATCACACCCACCGACCACACATCAACTTTATTTGAGATCTTTGGTGGTTCTTTCCCAACCAC
AAAACACTCTGGTGGTAAATACCAATAAGTACCAGCACCTTGTGATGTTAGCTCCATGCCATCCACTGAA
TTGTAGCTATCATCATCCATGATCTTCGAAAGACCAAAATCTGTAATTTTTATCTCTCCACACGCTGTAC
CATTTACTAAAAGAATATTACCTGGTTTGAGGTCATAGTGTATGATGGGAGGTTTTATTTCATTTAAGTA
CTTTAAAGCATTCACAATCTGCATGATAATGGACCGGGCCTCTTTCTCCGACATTAATTTGTGCTGTTTC
AGGTAGAAGTCCAGATCATTTCCCTCACAGTATTCTAATACTGTACAAAACGAGTCAGTATCCAGTGAAA
AGTAATCATACAGCTTAACTATTCTGGGATGATCCAGCTCTTTATGAATCCCGGTATTCCCTACATGCAT
GCTTGTGGTAATTCTCCTTTTTCTCATCTCTCCAGTTTTTATTTAACTGGTGAATTTTCACAGCTACGTA
TCTTTGCTCTGTTAGATCAAATGCCCTTGTAAACTTCACTGAAACCTCCTCTACCCAAAAGATGTACAAC
AAATATCTGTCATTTAGCGTGGATGATCTTTAAATGTGATATCTCATATGTATCCTTTTAGTCCCTGAAT
TTGTAAATTTCTAACCTTCTTAGT
